>Addgene plasmid #62258 | pAN-PBAD-sgRNA-A2T | depositor full sequence | sequence record 102133 | pAN-PBAD-sgRNA-A2T sequence 3837 bps
TTCAGCCAAAAAACTTAAGACCGCCGGTCTTGTCCACTACCTTGCAGTAATGCGGTGGACAGGATCGGCG
GTTTTCTTTTCTCTTCTCAAGAATTCGCGGCCGCTTCTAGAGTTATGACAACTTGACGGCTACATCATTC
ACTTTTTCTTCACAACCGGCACGGAACTCGCTCGGGCTGGCCCCGGTGCATTTTTTAAATACCCGCGAGA
AATAGAGTTGATCGTCAAAACCAACATTGCGACCGACGGTGGCGATAGGCATCCGGGTGGTGCTCAAAAG
CAGCTTCGCCTGGCTGATACGTTGGTCCTCGCGCCAGCTTAAGACGCTAATCCCTAACTGCTGGCGGAAA
AGATGTGACAGACGCGACGGCGACAAGCAAACATGCTGTGCGACGCTGGCGATATCAAAATTGCTGTCTG
CCAGGTGATCGCTGATGTACTGACAAGCCTCGCGTACCCGATTATCCATCGGTGGATGGAGCGACTCGTT
AATCGCTTCCATGCGCCGCAGTAACAATTGCTCAAGCAGATTTATCGCCAGCAGCTCCGAATAGCGCCCT
TCCCCTTGCCCGGCGTTAATGATTTGCCCAAACAGGTCGCTGAAATGCGGCTGGTGCGCTTCATCCGGGC
GAAAGAACCCCGTATTGGCAAATATTGACGGCCAGTTAAGCCATTCATGCCAGTAGGCGCGCGGACGAAA
GTAAACCCACTGGTGATACCATTCGCGAGCCTCCGGATGACGACCGTAGTGATGAATCTCTCCTGGCGGG
AACAGCAAAATATCACCCGGTCGGCAAACAAATTCTCGTCCCTGATTTTTCACCACCCCCTGACCGCGAA
TGGTGAGATTGAGAATATAACCTTTCATTCCCAGCGGTCGGTCGATAAAAAAATCGAGATAACCGTTGGC
CTCAATCGGCGTTAAACCCGCCACCAGATGGGCATTAAACGAGTATCCCGGCAGCAGGGGATCATTTTGC
GCTTCAGCCATACTTTTCATACTCCCGCCATTCAGAGAAGAAACCAATTGTCCATATTGCATCAGACATT
GCCGTCACTGCGTCTTTTACTGGCTCTTCTCGCTAACCAAACCGGTAACCCCGCTTATTAAAAGCATTCT
GTAACAAAGCGGGACCAAAGCCATGACAAAAACGCGTAACAAAAGTGTCTATAATCACGGCAGAAAAGTC
CACATTGATTATTTGCACGGCGTCACACTTTGCTATGCCATAGCATTTTTATCCATAAGATTAGCGGATC
CTACCTGACGCTTTTTATCGCAACTCTCTACTGTTTCTCCATATTTACACCAACGGGTCACACGTTTTAG
AGCTAGAAATAGCAAGTTAAAATAAGGCTAGTCCGTTATCAACTTGAAAAAGTGGCACCGAGTCGGTGCT
TTTTTTGAAGCTTGGGCCCGAACAAAAACTCATCTCAGAAGAGGATCTGAATAGCGCCGTCGACCATCAT
CATCATCATCATTGAGTTTAAACGGTCTCCAGCTTGGCTGTTTTGGCGGATGAGAGAAGATTTTCAGCCT
GATACAGATTAAATCAGAACGCAGAAGCGGTCTGATAAAACAGAATTTGCCTGGCGGCAGTAGCGCGGTG
GTCCCACCTGACCCCATGCCGAACTCAGAAGTGAAACGCCGTAGCGCCGATGGTAGTGTGGGGTCTCCCC
ATGCGAGAGTAGGGAACTGCCAGGCATCAAATAAAACGAAAGGCTCAGTCGAAAGACTGGGCCTTTCGTT
TTATCTGTTGTTTGTCGGTGAACTGGATCCTTACTCGAGTCTAGACTGCAGGCTTCCTCGCTCACTGACT
CGCTGCGCTCGGTCGTTCGGCTGCGGCGAGCGGTATCAGCTCACTCAAAGGCGGTAATACGGTTATCCAC
AGAATCAGGGGATAACGCAGGAAAGAACATGTGAGCAAAAGGCCAGCAAAAGGCCAGGAACCGTAAAAAG
GCCGCGTTGCTGGCGTTTTTCCACAGGCTCCGCCCCCCTGACGAGCATCACAAAAATCGACGCTCAAGTC
AGAGGTGGCGAAACCCGACAGGACTATAAAGATACCAGGCGTTTCCCCCTGGAAGCTCCCTCGTGCGCTC
TCCTGTTCCGACCCTGCCGCTTACCGGATACCTGTCCGCCTTTCTCCCTTCGGGAAGCGTGGCGCTTTCT
CATAGCTCACGCTGTAGGTATCTCAGTTCGGTGTAGGTCGTTCGCTCCAAGCTGGGCTGTGTGCACGAAC
CCCCCGTTCAGCCCGACCGCTGCGCCTTATCCGGTAACTATCGTCTTGAGTCCAACCCGGTAAGACACGA
CTTATCGCCACTGGCAGCAGCCACTGGTAACAGGATTAGCAGAGCGAGGTATGTAGGCGGTGCTACAGAG
TTCTTGAAGTGGTGGCCTAACTACGGCTACACTAGAAGGACAGTATTTGGTATCTGCGCTCTGCTGAAGC
CAGTTACCTTCGGAAAAAGAGTTGGTAGCTCTTGATCCGGCAAACAAACCACCGCTGGTAGCGGTGGTTT
TTTTGTTTGCAAGCAGCAGATTACGCGCAGAAAAAAAGGATCTCAAGAAGATCCTTTGATCTTTTCTACG
GGGTCTGACGCTCAGTGGAACGAAAACTCACGTTAAGGGATTTTGGTCATGAGATTATCAAAAAGGATCT
TCACCTAGATCCTTTTAAATTAAAAATGAAGTTTTAAATCAATCTAAAGTATATATGAGTAAACTTGGTC
TGACAGTTACCAATGCTTAATCAGTGAGGCACCTATCTCAGCGATCTGTCTATTTCGTTCATCCATAGTT
GCCTGACTCCCCGTCGTGTAGATAACTACGATACGGGAGGGCTTACCATCTGGCCCCAGTGCTGCAATGA
TACCGCGAGACCCACGCTCACCGGCTCCAGATTTATCAGCAATAAACCAGCCAGCCGGAAGGGCCGAGCG
CAGAAGTGGTCCTGCAACTTTATCCGCCTCCATCCAGTCTATTAATTGTTGCCGGGAAGCTAGAGTAAGT
AGTTCGCCAGTTAATAGTTTGCGCAACGTTGTTGCCATTGCTACAGGCATCGTGGTGTCACGCTCGTCGT
TTGGTATGGCTTCATTCAGCTCCGGTTCCCAACGATCAAGGCGAGTTACATGATCCCCCATGTTGTGCAA
AAAAGCGGTTAGCTCCTTCGGTCCTCCGATCGTTGTCAGAAGTAAGTTGGCCGCAGTGTTATCACTCATG
GTTATGGCAGCACTGCATAATTCTCTTACTGTCATGCCATCCGTAAGATGCTTTTCTGTGACTGGTGAGT
ACTCAACCAAGTCATTCTGAGAATAGTGTATGCGGCGACCGAGTTGCTCTTGCCCGGCGTCAATACGGGA
TAATACCGCGCCACATAGCAGAACTTTAAAAGTGCTCATCATTGGAAAACGTTCTTCGGGGCGAAAACTC
TCAAGGATCTTACCGCTGTTGAGATCCAGTTCGATGTAACCCACTCGTGCACCCAACTGATCTTCAGCAT
CTTTTACTTTCACCAGCGTTTCTGGGTGAGCAAAAACAGGAAGGCAAAATGCCGCAAAAAAGGGAATAAG
GGCGACACGGAAATGTTGAATACTCATACTCTTCCTTTTTCAATATTATTGAAGCATTTATCAGGGTTAT
TGTCTCATGAGCGGATACATATTTGAATGTATTTAGAAAAATAAACAAATAGGGGTTCCGCGCACATTTC
CCCGAAAAGTGCCACCTGACGTCTAAGAAACCATTATTATCATGACATTAACCTATAAAAATAGGCGTAT
CACGAGGCAGAATTTCAGATAAAAAAAATCCTTAGCTTTCGCTAAGGATGATTTCTG
Features (pLannotate 1.2.2; 11 found; start..end, strand, type, name):
     91..112     +  misc_feature   BioBrick prefix: BioBrick prefix for parts that do not start with "ATG"
    113..991     -  CDS            araC: L-arabinose regulatory protein; araC
   1018..1302    +  promoter       araBAD promoter: araBAD; promoter of the L-arabinose operon of E. coli; the araC regulatory gene is transcribed in the opposite direction (Guzman et al., 1995)
   1324..1399    +  misc_RNA       gRNA scaffold: guide RNA scaffold for the Streptococcus pyogenes CRISPR/Cas9 system
   1465..1482    +  CDS            capTEV™ (fragment): composite tag for in vivo biotinylation, TEV protease cleavage, and 6xHis tagging
   1589..1704    +  ncRNA          5S rRNA: Accession: RF00001 - 5S ribosomal RNA
   1708..1754    +  terminator     rrnB T1 terminator: transcription terminator T1 from the E. coli rrnB gene
   1978..2566    -  rep_origin     ori: high-copy-number ColE1/pMB1/pBR322/pUC origin of replication
   2737..3597    -  CDS            AmpR: β-lactamase; bla; confers resistance to ampicillin, carbenicillin, and related antibiotics
   3598..3702    -  promoter       AmpR promoter: bla
   3792..3835    -  terminator     bacterial terminator: putative bacterial transcription terminator
