[The description below was written by a language model from this plasmid's Addgene catalogue record and pLannotate feature annotations shown in this document.]
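Description:
pAN-PBAD-sgRNA-A2T is a 3,837 bp bacterial expression plasmid built to produce a single guide RNA, designated A2T, under arabinose control in E. coli. The backbone is not named in the record, but the annotated features show a high-copy ColE1/pUC-type origin of replication and a β-lactamase (AmpR) gene with its own promoter, so the plasmid is maintained under ampicillin selection. A BioBrick prefix sequence lies upstream of the regulatory cassette, and a putative bacterial terminator sits near the resistance marker.

The functional unit is the standard araC–PBAD arrangement. The araC regulator gene is transcribed in one direction and the araBAD promoter drives transcription in the opposite direction, so expression is held off without L-arabinose and activated when the sugar is supplied. Immediately downstream of the promoter is a synthetic targeting sequence followed by the Streptococcus pyogenes Cas9 guide RNA scaffold. Further downstream the annotation picks up a 5S rRNA segment and the rrnB T1 terminator, consistent with an rrnB-derived terminator region. A very short hit labelled as a capTEV tag fragment is also listed in this region. With only 18 nt and no associated protein-coding insert, it is most likely an incidental match, such as a run of histidine codons, rather than a functional tag.

No Cas9 or dCas9 gene is present, so that protein must be supplied from another source. The associated work concerns multi-input CRISPR/Cas genetic circuits, which suggests the plasmid is used to turn an arabinose signal into sgRNA-directed regulation of a cognate target. The record does not state what sequence the A2T guide targets.
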