Addgene plasmid #62258: pAN-PBAD-sgRNA-A2T
Purpose: expression of A2T sgRNA from the arabinose-inducible promoter
Depositing lab: Christopher Voigt. Depositing organization: Massachusetts Institute of Technology. Publication: Multi-input CRISPR/Cas genetic circuits that interface host regulatory networks. Nielsen AA, Voigt CA. Mol Syst Biol. 2014 Nov 24;10:763. doi: 10.15252/msb.20145735. PubMed 25422271.
Backbone
  Vector backbone: unknown
  Total vector size (bp): 3837
  Vector type: Bacterial Expression, CRISPR
Growth in bacteria
  Bacterial resistance: Ampicillin, 100 μg/mL
  Growth temperature: 37°C
  Growth strain: DH5alpha
  Copy number: Unknown
Gene/Insert
  Gene/Insert name: A2T sgRNA
  gRNA/shRNA sequence: tttacaccaacgggtcacacgttttagagctagaaatagcaagttaaaataaggctagtccgTtATcaacttgaaaaagtggcaccgagtcggtgcttttttt
  Species: Synthetic
  Promoter: pBAD
  Cloning method: Unknown
  Sequencing primers: 5′ pBAD-F
Terms and licenses: Academic/Nonprofit Terms; Industry Terms: Not Available to Industry
How to cite: pAN-PBAD-sgRNA-A2T was a gift from Christopher Voigt (Addgene plasmid # 62258 ; http://n2t.net/addgene:62258 ; RRID:Addgene_62258)
