>Addgene plasmid #62258 | pAN-PBAD-sgRNA-A2T | addgene partial sequence | sequence record 105807 | pBAD-F 5'-ATGCCATAGCATTTTTATCC-3'
TTTATCGCAACTCTCTACTGTTTCTCCATATTTACACCAACGGGTCACACGTTTTAGAGCTAGAAATAGC
AAGTTAAAATAAGGCTAGTCCGTTATCAACTTGAAAAAGTGGCACCGAGTCGGTGCTTTTTTTGAAGCTT
GGGCCCGAACAAAAACTCATCTCAGAAGAGGATCTGAATAGCGCCGTCGACCATCATCATCATCATCATT
GAGTTTAAACGGTCTCCAGCTTGGCTGTTTTGGCGGATGAGAGAAGATTTTCAGCCTGATACAGATTAAA
TCAGAACGCAGAAGCGGTCTGATAAAACAGAATTTGCCTGGCGGCAGTAGCGCGGTGGTCCCACCTGACC
CCATGCCGAACTCAGAAGTGAAACGCCGTAGCGCCGATGGTAGTGTGGGGTCTCCCCATGCGAGAGTAGG
GAACTGCCAGGCATCAAATAAAACGAAAGGCTCAGTCGAAAGACTGGGCCTTTCGTTTTATCTGTTGTTT
GTCGGTGAACTGGATCCTTACTCGAGTCTAGACTGCAGGCTTCCTCGCTCACTGACTCGCTGCGCTCGGT
CGTTCGGCTGCGGCGAGCGGTATCAGCTCACTCAAAGGCGGTAATACGGTTATCCACAGAATCAGGGGAT
AACGCAGGAAAGAACATGTGAGCAAAAGGCCAGCAAAAGGCCAGGAACCGTAAAAAGGCCGCGTTGCTGG
CGTTTTTCCACAGGCTCCGCCCCC
