>Addgene plasmid #62258 | pAN-PBAD-sgRNA-A2T | addgene partial sequence | sequence record 106153 | AraC-F 5'-TGACAACTTGACGGCTACATC-3'
ACTCGCTCGGGCTGGCCCCGGTGCATTTTTTAAATACCCGCGAGAAATAGAGTTGATCGTCAAAACCAAC
ATTGCGACCGACGGTGGCGATAGGCATCCGGGTGGTGCTCAAAAGCAGCTTCGCCTGGCTGATACGTTGG
TCCTCGCGCCAGCTTAAGACGCTAATCCCTAACTGCTGGCGGAAAAGATGTGACAGACGCGACGGCGACA
AGCAAACATGCTGTGCGACGCTGGCGATATCAAAATTGCTGTCTGCCAGGTGATCGCTGATGTACTGACA
AGCCTCGCGTACCCGATTATCCATCGGTGGATGGAGCGACTCGTTAATCGCTTCCATGCGCCGCAGTAAC
AATTGCTCAAGCAGATTTATCGCCAGCAGCTCCGAATAGCGCCCTTCCCCTTGCCCGGCGTTAATGATTT
GCCCAAACAGGTCGCTGAAATGCGGCTGGTGCGCTTCATCCGGGCGAAAGAACCCCGTATTGGCAAATAT
TGACGGCCAGTTAAGCCATTCATGCCAGTAGGCGCGCGGACGAAAGTAAACCCACTGGTGATACCATTCG
CGAGCCTCCGGATGACGACCGTAGTGATGAATCTCTCCTGGCGGGAACAGCAAAATATCACCCGGTCGGC
AAACAAATTCTCGTCCCTGATTTTTCACCACCCCCTGACCGCGAATGGTGAGATTGAGAATATAACCTTT
CATTCCCAGCGGTCGGTCGATAAAAAAATCGAGATAACCGTTGGCCTCAATCGGCGTTAAACCCGCCACC
AGATGGGCATTAAACGAGTATCCCGGCAGCAGGGGATCATTTTGCGCTTCAGCCATACTTTTCATACTCC
CGCCATTCAGAGAAGAAACCAATTGTCCATATTGCATCAGACATTGCCGTCACTGCGTCTTTTACTGGCT
CTTCTCGCTAACCA
